>Addgene plasmid #144006 | TFORF2229 | addgene full sequence | sequence record 400531 | Addgene NGS Result
TTAATGTAGTCTTATGCAATACTCTTGTAGTCTTGCAACATGGTAACGATGAGTTAGCAACATGCCTTAC
AAGGAGAGAAAAAGCACCGTGCATGCCGATTGGTGGAAGTAAGGTGGTACGATCGTGCCTTATTAGGAAG
GCAACAGACGGGTCTGACATGGATTGGACGAACCACTGAATTGCCGCATTGCAGAGATATTGTATTTAAG
TGCCTAGCTCGATACATAAACGGGTCTCTCTGGTTAGACCAGATCTGAGCCTGGGAGCTCTCTGGCTAAC
TAGGGAACCCACTGCTTAAGCCTCAATAAAGCTTGCCTTGAGTGCTTCAAGTAGTGTGTGCCCGTCTGTT
GTGTGACTCTGGTAACTAGAGATCCCTCAGACCCTTTTAGTCAGTGTGGAAAATCTCTAGCAGTGGCGCC
CGAACAGGGACTTGAAAGCGAAAGGGAAACCAGAGGAGCTCTCTCGACGCAGGACTCGGCTTGCTGAAGC
GCGCACGGCAAGAGGCGAGGGGCGGCGACTGGTGAGTACGCCAAAAATTTTGACTAGCGGAGGCTAGAAG
GAGAGAGATGGGTGCGAGAGCGTCAGTATTAAGCGGGGGAGAATTAGATCGCGATGGGAAAAAATTCGGT
TAAGGCCAGGGGGAAAGAAAAAATATAAATTAAAACATATAGTATGGGCAAGCAGGGAGCTAGAACGATT
CGCAGTTAATCCTGGCCTGTTAGAAACATCAGAAGGCTGTAGACAAATACTGGGACAGCTACAACCATCC
CTTCAGACAGGATCAGAAGAACTTAGATCATTATATAATACAGTAGCAACCCTCTATTGTGTGCATCAAA
GGATAGAGATAAAAGACACCAAGGAAGCTTTAGACAAGATAGAGGAAGAGCAAAACAAAAGTAAGACCAC
CGCACAGCAAGCGGCCGCTGATCTTCAGACCTGGAGGAGGAGATATGAGGGACAATTGGAGAAGTGAATT
ATATAAATATAAAGTAGTAAAAATTGAACCATTAGGAGTAGCACCCACCAAGGCAAAGAGAAGAGTGGTG
CAGAGAGAAAAAAGAGCAGTGGGAATAGGAGCTTTGTTCCTTGGGTTCTTGGGAGCAGCAGGAAGCACTA
TGGGCGCAGCGTCAATGACGCTGACGGTACAGGCCAGACAATTATTGTCTGGTATAGTGCAGCAGCAGAA
CAATTTGCTGAGGGCTATTGAGGCGCAACAGCATCTGTTGCAACTCACAGTCTGGGGCATCAAGCAGCTC
CAGGCAAGAATCCTGGCTGTGGAAAGATACCTAAAGGATCAACAGCTCCTGGGGATTTGGGGTTGCTCTG
GAAAACTCATTTGCACCACTGCTGTGCCTTGGAATGCTAGTTGGAGTAATAAATCTCTGGAACAGATTTG
GAATCACACGACCTGGATGGAGTGGGACAGAGAAATTAACAATTACACAAGCTTAATACACTCCTTAATT
GAAGAATCGCAAAACCAGCAAGAAAAGAATGAACAAGAATTATTGGAATTAGATAAATGGGCAAGTTTGT
GGAATTGGTTTAACATAACAAATTGGCTGTGGTATATAAAATTATTCATAATGATAGTAGGAGGCTTGGT
AGGTTTAAGAATAGTTTTTGCTGTACTTTCTATAGTGAATAGAGTTAGGCAGGGATATTCACCATTATCG
TTTCAGACCCACCTCCCAACCCCGAGGGGACCCATGCATTGCATCTCAATTAGTCAGCAACCAGGTGTGG
AAAGTCCCCAGGCTCCCCAGCAGGCAGAAGTATGCAAAGCATGCGTCTCAATTAGTCAGCAACCATAGTC
CCGCCCCTAACTCCGCCCATCCCGCCCCTAACTCCGCCCAGTTCCGCCCATTCTCCGCCCCATGGCTGAC
TAATTTTTTTTATTTATGCAGAGGCCGAGGCCGCCTCGGCCTCTGAGCTATTCCAGAAGTAGTGAGGAGG
CTTTTTTGGAGGCCTAGGCTTTTGCAAAAAGCTTTCTAGAGGTACCACCGGAGCTTACCATGACCGAGTA
CAAGCCCACGGTGCGCCTCGCCACCCGCGACGACGTCCCCAGGGCCGTACGCACCCTCGCCGCCGCGTTC
GCCGACTACCCCGCCACGCGCCACACCGTCGATCCGGACCGCCACATCGAGCGGGTCACCGAGCTGCAAG
AACTCTTCCTCACGCGCGTCGGGCTCGACATCGGCAAGGTGTGGGTCGCGGACGACGGCGCCGCCGTGGC
GGTCTGGACCACGCCGGAGAGCGTCGAAGCGGGGGCGGTGTTCGCCGAGATCGGCCCGCGCATGGCCGAG
TTGAGCGGTTCCCGGCTGGCCGCGCAGCAACAGATGGAAGGCCTCCTGGCGCCGCACCGGCCCAAGGAGC
CCGCGTGGTTCCTGGCCACCGTCGGCGTCTCGCCCGACCACCAGGGCAAGGGTCTGGGCAGCGCCGTCGT
GCTCCCCGGAGTGGAGGCGGCCGAGCGCGCCGGGGTGCCCGCCTTCCTGGAGACCTCCGCGCCCCGCAAC
CTCCCCTTCTACGAGCGGCTCGGCTTCACCGTCACCGCCGACGTCGAGGTGCCCGAAGGACCGCGCACCT
GGTGCATGACCCGCAAGCCCGGTGCCAGTTAACGAATTCTAGATCTTGAGACAAATGGCAGTATTCATCC
ACAATTTTAAAAGAAAAGGGGGGATTGGGGGGTACAGTGCAGGGGAAAGAATAGTAGACATAATAGCAAC
AGACATACAAACTAAAGAATTACAAAAACAAATTACAAAAATTCAAAATTTTCGGGTTTATTACAGGGAC
AGCAGAGATCCACTTTGGCGCCGGCTCGAGGCCTGCAGGTGCAAAGATGGATAAAGTTTTAAACAGAGAG
GAATCTTTGCAGCTAATGGACCTTCTAGGTCTTGAAAGGAGTGGGAATTGGCTCCGGTGCCCGTCAGTGG
GCAGAGCGCACATCGCCCACAGTCCCCGAGAAGTTGGGGGGAGGGGTCGGCAATTGAACCGGTGCCTAGA
GAAGGTGGCGCGGGGTAAACTGGGAAAGTGATGTCGTGTACTGGCTCCGCCTTTTTCCCGAGGGTGGGGG
AGAACCGTATATAAGTGCAGTAGTCGCCGTGAACGTTCTTTTTCGCAACGGGTTTGCCGCCAGAACACAG
GTAAGTGCCGTGTGTGGTTCCCGCGGGCCTGGCCTCTTTACGGGTTATGGCCCTTGCGTGCCTTGAATTA
CTTCCACCTGGCTGCAGTACGTGATTCTTGATCCCGAGCTTCGGGTTGGAAGTGGGTGGGAGAGTTCGAG
GCCTTGCGCTTAAGGAGCCCCTTCGCCTCGTGCTTGAGTTGAGGCCTGGCCTGGGCGCTGGGGCCGCCGC
GTGCGAATCTGGTGGCACCTTCGCGCCTGTCTCGCTGCTTTCGATAAGTCTCTAGCCATTTAAAATTTTT
GATGACCTGCTGCGACGCTTTTTTTCTGGCAAGATAGTCTTGTAAATGCGGGCCAAGATCTGCACACTGG
TATTTCGGTTTTTGGGGCCGCGGGCGGCGACGGGGCCCGTGCGTCCCAGCGCACATGTTCGGCGAGGCGG
GGCCTGCGAGCGCGGCCACCGAGAATCGGACGGGGGTAGTCTCAAGCTGGCCGGCCTGCTCTGGTGCCTG
GCCTCGCGCCGCCGTGTATCGCCCCGCCCTGGGCGGCAAGGCTGGCCCGGTCGGCACCAGTTGCGTGAGC
GGAAAGATGGCCGCTTCCCGGCCCTGCTGCAGGGAGCTCAAAATGGAGGACGCGGCGCTCGGGAGAGCGG
GCGGGTGAGTCACCCACACAAAGGAAAAGGGCCTTTCCGTCCTCAGCCGTCGCTTCATGTGACTCCACGG
AGTACCGGGCGCCGTCCAGGCACCTCGATTAGTTCTCGAGCTTTTGGAGTACGTCGTCTTTAGGTTGGGG
GGAGGGGTTTTATGCGATGGAGTTTCCCCACACTGAGTGGGTGGAGACTGAAGTTAGGCCAGCTTGGCAC
TTGATGTAATTCTCCTTGGAATTTGCCCTTTTTGAGTTTGGATCTTGGTTCATTCTCAAGCCTCAGACAG
TGGTTCAAAGTTTTTTTCTTCCATTTCAGGTGTCGTGAGGCTAGCACCGCCACCATGGGAGCGTTGACAT
TTAGAGATGTGGCCATAGAATTCTCTCTGGAGGAGTGGCAATGTCTGGACACCGAACAACAGAATTTATA
TAGAAATGTAATGTTAGATAACTACAGAAACCTGGTCTTCCTGGGTATTGCTGTCTCAAAGCCAGACCTG
ATCACCTGTCTGGAGCAAGAAAAAGAGCCTTGGAATTTGAAGACACATGATATGGTAGCCAAACCCCCAG
TTATATGTTCTCATATTGCCCAAGACCTTTGGCCAGAGCAAGGCATAAAAGATTATTTCCAAGAAGTCAT
ACTGAGACAATATAAAAAATGTAGACATGAGAATTTACTGTTAAGAAAAGGCTGTAAAAATGTGGATGAG
TTTAAGATGCACAAAAAAGGTTATAATAGACATAACCAGTGTTTGACAACTTCCCATAGCAAAATATTTC
AGTGTGACAAATATGTGAAAGTCTTTCATAAATTTTCAAATTCAAACAGACATAAGATAAGACATACTTC
GAAGAAACCTTTCAAATGTAAAGAATGTGGAAAATTATTTTGCATTCTTTCACACTTAGCTCAACATAAA
AAAATTCATACTGGAGAGAAATCCTACAAATGTGAAGAATATGGCAAAGCCTTTAATGAGTCCTCAAACT
GTACTACACATAAAAGAATTACTGAGAAAAAACCTTACAAATGTAAAGAATGTGGCAAAGCCTTTAACTG
GTTTTCACATTTTACTACACATAAGAGAATTCATACTGGAGAAAAACCCTACCAATGTGAGAAATGTGGC
AAATTTTTTAACCAATCCACAAACCTTACTACACATAAAAGAATTCATACTGGAGAGAAACCCTATAAAT
GTGAAGAATGTGGCAAAGCCTTTAACCAGTCCTCAAACCTTACTGAACATAAGAAAATTCATACTAAAGA
GCAACCATACAAATGCGAAAAATGTGGCAAAGCTTTTAAGTGGTCCTCAACCCTTACAAAACATAAAAGA
ATTCATAATGGAGAAAAACCCTACAAATGTGAAGAATGTGGCAAAGCTTTTAACCGATCCTCAACCCTTA
ATAGACATAAGATAACTCATACTGGAGGGAAACCCTACAAATATAAAGAATGTGGTAAAGCTTTTAACCA
ATCCTCAACTCTTACTATACATAAGATAATTCATACTGTAGAGAAATTTTACAAATGTGAAGAATGTGGC
AAAGCCTTTAGCCGTATCTCACACCTTACTACACATAAGAGAATTCATACTGGAGAGAAACCCTACAAAT
GTGAAGAATGTGGCAGAGCTTTCAACCAGTCCTCAACCCTTACTACACATAAAAGAATTCATACTGGAGA
GAAACCCTATGAATGTGAAGAATGTGGCAAAGCTTTTAACCGGTCCTCAACCCTCACTACACATAAGATA
ATTCATTCTGGGGAAAAAATCTACAAATGTAAAGAATGTGGTAAAGCCTTTAGGCGGTTCTCACACCTTA
CTAGGCATAAGACAATTCATACATAGTAATGAACTAGTCCGTAACTTGAAAGTATTTCGATTTCTTGGCT
TTATATATCTTGTGGAAAGGACGAGGCCGAGGCGCAGTGCAGCCTCTCACGCGTTAAGTCGACAATCAAC
CTCTGGATTACAAAATTTGTGAAAGATTGACTGGTATTCTTAACTATGTTGCTCCTTTTACGCTATGTGG
ATACGCTGCTTTAATGCCTTTGTATCATGCTATTGCTTCCCGTATGGCTTTCATTTTCTCCTCCTTGTAT
AAATCCTGGTTGCTGTCTCTTTATGAGGAGTTGTGGCCCGTTGTCAGGCAACGTGGCGTGGTGTGCACTG
TGTTTGCTGACGCAACCCCCACTGGTTGGGGCATTGCCACCACCTGTCAGCTCCTTTCCGGGACTTTCGC
TTTCCCCCTCCCTATTGCCACGGCGGAACTCATCGCCGCCTGCCTTGCCCGCTGCTGGACAGGGGCTCGG
CTGTTGGGCACTGACAATTCCGTGGTGTTGTCGGGGAAATCATCGTCCTTTCCTTGGCTGCTCGCCTGTG
TTGCCACCTGGATTCTGCGCGGGACGTCCTTCTGCTACGTCCCTTCGGCCCTCAATCCAGCGGACCTTCC
TTCCCGCGGCCTGCTGCCGGCTCTGCGGCCTCTTCCGCGTCTTCGCCTTCGCCCTCAGACGAGTCGGATC
TCCCTTTGGGCCGCCTCCCCGCGTCGACTTTAAGACCAATGACTTACAAGGCAGCTGTAGATCTTAGCCA
CTTTTTAAAAGAAAAGGGGGGACTGGAAGGGCTAATTCACTCCCAACGAAGACAAGATCTGCTTTTTGCT
TGTACTGGGTCTCTCTGGTTAGACCAGATCTGAGCCTGGGAGCTCTCTGGCTAACTAGGGAACCCACTGC
TTAAGCCTCAATAAAGCTTGCCTTGAGTGCTTCAAGTAGTGTGTGCCCGTCTGTTGTGTGACTCTGGTAA
CTAGAGATCCCTCAGACCCTTTTAGTCAGTGTGGAAAATCTCTAGCAGTACGTATAGTAGTTCATGTCAT
CTTATTATTCAGTATTTATAACTTGCAAAGAAATGAATATCAGAGAGTGAGAGGAACTTGTTTATTGCAG
CTTATAATGGTTACAAATAAAGCAATAGCATCACAAATTTCACAAATAAAGCATTTTTTTCACTGCATTC
TAGTTGTGGTTTGTCCAAACTCATCAATGTATCTTATCATGTCTGGCTCTAGCTATCCCGCCCCTAACTC
CGCCCATCCCGCCCCTAACTCCGCCCAGTTCCGCCCATTCTCCGCCCCATGGCTGACTAATTTTTTTTAT
TTATGCAGAGGCCGAGGCCGCCTCGGCCTCTGAGCTATTCCAGAAGTAGTGAGGAGGCTTTTTTGGAGGC
CTAGGGACGTACCCAATTCGCCCTATAGTGAGTCGTATTACGCGCGCTCACTGGCCGTCGTTTTACAACG
TCGTGACTGGGAAAACCCTGGCGTTACCCAACTTAATCGCCTTGCAGCACATCCCCCTTTCGCCAGCTGG
CGTAATAGCGAAGAGGCCCGCACCGATCGCCCTTCCCAACAGTTGCGCAGCCTGAATGGCGAATGGG
[124 nt withheld, positions 7208-7331]
C
[91 nt withheld, positions 7333-7423]
A
[49 nt withheld, positions 7425-7473]
CCTTTGACGTTGGAGTCCACGTTCTTT
[37 nt withheld, positions 7501-7537]
ACCCTATCTCGGTCTATTCTTTTGATTTATAAGGGATTTTGCCGATTTCGGCCTATTGGTTAAAAAATGA
GCTGATTTAACAAAAATTTAACGCGAATTTTAACAAAATATTAACGCTTACAATTTAGGTGGCACTTTTC
GGGGAAATGTGCGCGGAACCCCTATTTGTTTATTTTTCTAAATACATTCAAATATGTATCCGCTCATGAG
ACAATAACCCTGATAAATGCTTCAATAATATTGAAAAAGGAAGAGTATGAGTATTCAACATTTCCGTGTC
GCCCTTATTCCCTTTTTTGCGGCATTTTGCCTTCCTGTTTTTGCTCACCCAGAAACGCTGGTGAAAGTAA
AAGATGCTGAAGATCAGTTGGGTGCACGAGTGGGTTACATCGAACTGGATCTCAACAGCGGTAAGATCCT
TGAGAGTTTTCGCCCCGAAGAACGTTTTCCAATGATGAGCACTTTTAAAGTTCTGCTATGTGGCGCGGTA
TTATCCCGTATTGACGCCGGGCAAGAGCAACTCGGTCGCCGCATACACTATTCTCAGAATGACTTGGTTG
AGTACTCACCAGTCACAGAAAAGCATCTTACGGATGGCATGACAGTAAGAGAATTATGCAGTGCTGCCAT
AACCATGAGTGATAACACTGCGGCCAACTTACTTCTGACAACGATCGGAGGACCGAAGGAGCTAACCGCT
TTTTTGCACAACATGGGGGATCATGTAACTCGCCTTGATCGTTGGGAACCGGAGCTGAATGAAGCCATAC
CAAACGACGAGCGTGACACCACGATGCCTGTAGCAATGGCAACAACGTTGCGCAAACTATTAACTGGCGA
ACTACTTACTCTAGCTTCCCGGCAACAATTAATAGACTGGATGGAGGCGGATAAAGTTGCAGGACCACTT
CTGCGCTCGGCCCTTCCGGCTGGCTGGTTTATTGCTGATAAATCTGGAGCCGGTGAGCGTGGGTCTCGCG
GTATCATTGCAGCACTGGGGCCAGATGGTAAGCCCTCCCGTATCGTAGTTATCTACACGACGGGGAGTCA
GGCAACTATGGATGAACGAAATAGACAGATCGCTGAGATAGGTGCCTCACTGATTAAGCATTGGTAACTG
TCAGACCAAGTTTACTCATATATACTTTAGATTGATTTAAAACTTCATTTTTAATTTAAAAGGATCTAGG
TGAAGATCCTTTTTGATAATCTCATGACCAAAATCCCTTAACGTGAGTTTTCGTTCCACTGAGCGTCAGA
CCCCGTAGAAAAGATCAAAGGATCTTCTTGAGATCCTTTTTTTCTGCGCGTAATCTGCTGCTTGCAAACA
AAAAAACCACCGCTACCAGCGGTGGTTTGTTTGCCGGATCAAGAGCTACCAACTCTTTTTCCGAAGGTAA
CTGGCTTCAGCAGAGCGCAGATACCAAATACTGTTCTTCTAGTGTAGCCGTAGTTAGGCCACCACTTCAA
GAACTCTGTAGCACCGCCTACATACCTCGCTCTGCTAATCCTGTTACCAGTGGCTGCTGCCAGTGGCGAT
AAGTCGTGTCTTACCGGGTTGGACTCAAGACGATAGTTACCGGATAAGGCGCAGCGGTCGGGCTGAACGG
GGGGTTCGTGCACACAGCCCAGCTTGGAGCGAACGACCTACACCGAACTGAGATACCTACAGCGTGAGCT
ATGAGAAAGCGCCACGCTTCCCGAAGGGAGAAAGGCGGACAGGTATCCGGTAAGCGGCAGGGTCGGAACA
GGAGAGCGCACGAGGGAGCTTCCAGGGGGAAACGCCTGGTATCTTTATAGTCCTGTCGGGTTTCGCCACC
TCTGACTTGAGCGTCGATTTTTGTGATGCTCGTCAGGGGGGCGGAGCCTATGGAAAAACGCCAGCAACGC
GGCCTTTTTACGGTTCCTGGCCTTTTGCTGGCCTTTTGCTCACATGTTCTTTCCTGCGTTATCCCCTGAT
TCTGTGGATAACCGTATTACCGCCTTTGAGTGAGCTGATACCGCTCGCCGCAGCCGAACGACCGAGCGCA
GCGAGTCAGTGAGCGAGGAAGCGGAAGAGCGCCCAATACGCAAACCGCCTCTCCCCGCGCGTTGGCCGAT
TCATTAATGCAGCTGGCACGACAGGTTTCCCGACTGGAAAGCGGGCAGTGAGCGCAACGCAATTAATGTG
AGTTAGCTCACTCATTAGGCACCCCAGGCTTTACACTTTATGCTTCCGGCTCGTATGTTGTGTGGAATTG
TGAGCGGATAACAATTTCACACAGGAAACAGCTATGACCATGATTACGCCAAGCGCGCAATTAACCCTCA
CTAAAGGGAACAAAAGCTGGAGCTGCAAGC
Features (pLannotate 1.2.2; 32 found; start..end, strand, type, name):
      5..231     +  promoter       RSV promoter: Rous sarcoma virus enhancer/promoter
    232..412     +  LTR            5' LTR (truncated): truncated 5' long terminal repeat (LTR) from HIV-1
    459..584     +  misc_feature   HIV-1 Ψ: packaging signal of human immunodeficiency virus type 1
    568..931     +  CDS            HIV-1 gag (fragment): gag protein from human immunodeficiency virus 1; gag
   1077..1310    +  misc_feature   RRE: The Rev response element (RRE) of HIV-1 allows for Rev-dependent mRNA export from the nucleus to the cytoplasm.
   1687..1713    +  CDS            Rev (fragment): human immunodeficiency virus 1 (HIV-1) Rev protein; rev; enhances nuclear export of unspliced and incompletely spliced viral mRNAs
   1720..1743    +  promoter       SV40 promoter (fragment): SV40 early promoter
   1744..1815    +  promoter       SV40 promoter (fragment): SV40 enhancer and early promoter
   1839..1974    +  rep_origin     SV40 ori: SV40 origin of replication
   2020..2616    +  CDS            PuroR (fragment): puromycin N-acetyltransferase; pac from Streptomyces; confers resistance to puromycin
   2665..2782    +  misc_feature   cPPT/CTS: central polypurine tract and central termination sequence of HIV-1
   2847..2913    +  CDS            small t antigen (fragment): SV40 (simian virus 40) small t antigen
   2920..4098    +  promoter       EF-1α promoter: strong constitutive promoter for human elongation factor EF-1α
   4115..4459    +  CDS            ZNF720 (fragment): ZN720_HUMAN - Experimental evidence at protein level: Swiss-Prot protein existence level 1. From Homo sapiens (Human).
   4475..4630    +  CDS            ZNF493 (fragment): ZN493_HUMAN - Experimental evidence at protein level: Swiss-Prot protein existence level 1. May be involved in transcriptional regulation. From Homo sapiens (Human).
   5639..5692    +  promoter       U6 promoter (fragment): RNA polymerase III promoter for human U6 snRNA
   5734..6322    +  misc_feature   WPRE: woodchuck hepatitis virus posttranscriptional regulatory element
   6373..6392    +  misc_feature   cPPT/CTS (fragment): central polypurine tract and central termination sequence of HIV-1
   6394..6627    +  LTR            3' LTR (ΔU3): self-inactivating 3' long terminal repeat (LTR) from HIV-1
   6705..6826    +  polyA_signal   SV40 poly(A) signal: SV40 polyadenylation signal
   6866..7001    +  rep_origin     SV40 ori: SV40 origin of replication
   7022..7040    -  promoter       T7 promoter: promoter for bacteriophage T7 RNA polymerase
   7048..7203    +  CDS            lacZα (fragment): LacZα fragment of β-galactosidase; lacZ fragment
   7208..7636    +  rep_origin     f1 ori (sequence partly withheld): f1 bacteriophage origin of replication; arrow indicates direction of (+) strand synthesis
   7689..7793    +  promoter       AmpR promoter: bla
   7794..8654    +  CDS            AmpR: β-lactamase; bla; confers resistance to ampicillin, carbenicillin, and related antibiotics
   8825..9413    +  rep_origin     ori: high-copy-number ColE1/pMB1/pBR322/pUC origin of replication
   9596..9688    +  CDS            lacI (fragment): lac repressor; lacI; The lac repressor binds to the lac operator to inhibit transcription in E. coli. This inhibition can be relieved by adding lactose or isopropyl-β-D-thiogalactopyranoside (IPTG).
   9701..9722    +  protein_bind   CAP binding site: CAP binding activates transcription in the presence of cAMP. E. coli catabolite activator protein
   9737..9767    +  promoter       lac promoter: promoter for the E. coli lac operon
   9775..9791    +  protein_bind   lac operator: The lac repressor binds to the lac operator to inhibit transcription in E. coli. This inhibition can be relieved by adding lactose or isopropyl-β-D-thiogalactopyranoside (IPTG). lac repressor encoded by lacI
   9836..9854    +  promoter       T3 promoter: promoter for bacteriophage T3 RNA polymerase
