[The description below was written by a language model from this plasmid's Addgene catalogue record and pLannotate feature annotations shown in this document.]
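Description:
TFORF2229 is a third-generation-style, self-inactivating lentiviral expression plasmid built on the pLX_TRC317 backbone and carrying the human zinc-finger transcription factor ZNF730 as its insert. It belongs to a barcoded transcription factor ORF collection in which each clone pairs an ORF with a unique 24-bp barcode, so that the factor delivered to a cell can be identified by sequencing in pooled overexpression screens. In bacteria it is maintained through a high-copy ColE1/pUC-type origin and ampicillin resistance (AmpR). An f1 origin and remnants of lac, T7 and T3 cloning-vector elements are also present in the backbone. The depositor notes that the plasmid can recombine, which is a common issue with LTR-containing vectors.

The viral portion begins with an RSV promoter fused to a truncated HIV-1 5' LTR, which allows Tat-independent transcription of the genomic RNA. This is followed by the Ψ packaging signal, a gag fragment, the Rev response element for nuclear export, and a cPPT/CTS. An SV40 early promoter drives puromycin N-acetyltransferase for selection of transduced mammalian cells. Downstream, the EF-1α promoter drives constitutive expression of the ZNF730 ORF. The automated annotation labels parts of this region as fragments of ZNF720 and ZNF493, which most likely reflects homology among related zinc-finger genes rather than a different insert. The barcode itself is not annotated in the feature table. A WPRE follows the ORF to enhance transcript stability and expression, and the cassette ends in a ΔU3 3' LTR, which inactivates the LTR promoter after integration. An SV40 polyadenylation signal lies beyond it. The total of 9,877 nt matches the stated backbone and insert sizes.
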