Addgene plasmid #144006: TFORF2229
Purpose: Lentiviral vector for overexpressing transcription factor ORFs with unique 24-bp barcodes. Barcodes facilitate identification of transcription factors in pooled screens.
Depositing lab: Feng Zhang. Depositing organization: Broad Institute. Publication: A transcription factor atlas of directed differentiation. Joung J, Ma S, Tay T, Geiger-Schuller KR, Kirchgatterer PC, Verdine VK, Guo B, Arias-Garcia MA, Allen WE, Singh A, Kuksenko O, Abudayyeh OO, Gootenberg JS, Fu Z, Macrae RK, Buenrostro JD, Regev A, Zhang F. Cell. 2023 Jan 5;186(1):209-229.e26. doi: 10.1016/j.cell.2022.11.026. PubMed 36608654.
Backbone
  Vector backbone: pLX_TRC317
  Backbone manufacturer: Broad Institute Genetic Perturbation Platform
  Backbone size w/o insert (bp): 8264
  Vector type: Mammalian Expression, Lentiviral
  Selectable markers: Puromycin
Growth in bacteria
  Bacterial resistance: Ampicillin, 100 μg/mL
  Growth temperature: 37°C
  Growth strain: NEB Stable
  Copy number: High Copy
Gene/Insert
  Gene/Insert name: ZNF730
  Species: H. sapiens (human)
  Insert size (bp): 1613
  Entrez Gene: ZNF730
  Promoter: EF1a
  Cloning method: Unknown
  Sequencing primers: 5′ GGGTGGAGACTGAAGTTAGGCCAG; 3′ CACATAGCGTAAAAGGAGCAACATAG
Terms and licenses: Academic/Nonprofit Terms; Industry Terms: Not Available to Industry
Depositor comments: NM_001277403,ENST00000597761 . The transcription factor ORF portion of this plasmid was synthesized by Genewiz. Please test multiple small colonies in case of plasmid recombination. To make this collection available in a timely manner, a portion of this collection was not fully sequenced by Addgene. If an Addgene verified full plasmid sequence is not available, please contact us prior to placing an order to request the full sequence.
How to cite: TFORF2229 was a gift from Feng Zhang (Addgene plasmid # 144006 ; http://n2t.net/addgene:144006 ; RRID:Addgene_144006)
