>Addgene plasmid #144006 | TFORF2229 | depositor partial sequence | sequence record 284142 | Insert
ACCGCCACCATGGGAGCGTTGACATTTAGAGATGTGGCCATAGAATTCTCTCTGGAGGAGTGGCAATGTC
TGGACACCGAACAACAGAATTTATATAGAAATGTAATGTTAGATAACTACAGAAACCTGGTCTTCCTGGG
TATTGCTGTCTCAAAGCCAGACCTGATCACCTGTCTGGAGCAAGAAAAAGAGCCTTGGAATTTGAAGACA
CATGATATGGTAGCCAAACCCCCAGTTATATGTTCTCATATTGCCCAAGACCTTTGGCCAGAGCAAGGCA
TAAAAGATTATTTCCAAGAAGTCATACTGAGACAATATAAAAAATGTAGACATGAGAATTTACTGTTAAG
AAAAGGCTGTAAAAATGTGGATGAGTTTAAGATGCACAAAAAAGGTTATAATAGACATAACCAGTGTTTG
ACAACTTCCCATAGCAAAATATTTCAGTGTGACAAATATGTGAAAGTCTTTCATAAATTTTCAAATTCAA
ACAGACATAAGATAAGACATACTTCGAAGAAACCTTTCAAATGTAAAGAATGTGGAAAATTATTTTGCAT
TCTTTCACACTTAGCTCAACATAAAAAAATTCATACTGGAGAGAAATCCTACAAATGTGAAGAATATGGC
AAAGCCTTTAATGAGTCCTCAAACTGTACTACACATAAAAGAATTACTGAGAAAAAACCTTACAAATGTA
AAGAATGTGGCAAAGCCTTTAACTGGTTTTCACATTTTACTACACATAAGAGAATTCATACTGGAGAAAA
ACCCTACCAATGTGAGAAATGTGGCAAATTTTTTAACCAATCCACAAACCTTACTACACATAAAAGAATT
CATACTGGAGAGAAACCCTATAAATGTGAAGAATGTGGCAAAGCCTTTAACCAGTCCTCAAACCTTACTG
AACATAAGAAAATTCATACTAAAGAGCAACCATACAAATGCGAAAAATGTGGCAAAGCTTTTAAGTGGTC
CTCAACCCTTACAAAACATAAAAGAATTCATAATGGAGAAAAACCCTACAAATGTGAAGAATGTGGCAAA
GCTTTTAACCGATCCTCAACCCTTAATAGACATAAGATAACTCATACTGGAGGGAAACCCTACAAATATA
AAGAATGTGGTAAAGCTTTTAACCAATCCTCAACTCTTACTATACATAAGATAATTCATACTGTAGAGAA
ATTTTACAAATGTGAAGAATGTGGCAAAGCCTTTAGCCGTATCTCACACCTTACTACACATAAGAGAATT
CATACTGGAGAGAAACCCTACAAATGTGAAGAATGTGGCAGAGCTTTCAACCAGTCCTCAACCCTTACTA
CACATAAAAGAATTCATACTGGAGAGAAACCCTATGAATGTGAAGAATGTGGCAAAGCTTTTAACCGGTC
CTCAACCCTCACTACACATAAGATAATTCATTCTGGGGAAAAAATCTACAAATGTAAAGAATGTGGTAAA
GCCTTTAGGCGGTTCTCACACCTTACTAGGCATAAGACAATTCATACATAGTAATGAACTAGTCCGTAAC
TTGAAAGTATTTCGATTTCTTGGCTTTATATATCTTGTGGAAAGGACGAGGCCGAGGCGCAGTGCAGCCT
CTC
