>Addgene plasmid #144006 | TFORF2229 | depositor partial sequence | sequence record 284143 | Barcode
GGCCGAGGCGCAGTGCAGCCTCTC
